Addgene plasmid #97095: P20_992-deGFP
Purpose: Expresses GFP in the presence of Pseudomonas fluorescence sigma factor ECF20_992
Depositing lab: Richard Murray. Depositing organization: California Institute of Technology.
Backbone
  Vector backbone: pBEST
  Backbone size w/o insert (bp): 2538
  Vector type: Bacterial Expression
Growth in bacteria
  Bacterial resistance: Ampicillin, 100 μg/mL
  Growth temperature: 37°C
  Growth strain: DH5alpha
  Copy number: High Copy
Gene/Insert
  Gene/Insert name: deGFP
  Species: Synthetic
  Insert size (bp): 678
  Promoter: P20_992
  Cloning method: Restriction Enzyme; 5′ cloning site BsaI (destroyed during cloning); 3′ cloning site BsaI (destroyed during cloning)
Terms and licenses: Academic/Nonprofit Terms; Industry Terms: Not Available to Industry
How to cite: P20_992-deGFP was a gift from Richard Murray (Addgene plasmid # 97095 ; http://n2t.net/addgene:97095 ; RRID:Addgene_97095)
