[The description below was written by a language model from this plasmid's Addgene catalogue record and pLannotate feature annotations shown in this document.]
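Description:
P20_992-deGFP is a small (about 3.2 kb) bacterial expression reporter plasmid built on the pBEST backbone. It is maintained in E. coli at high copy through a ColE1/pUC-type origin of replication and is selected with ampicillin via a β-lactamase gene driven by its native bla promoter. The insert was assembled by BsaI-based cloning, which destroyed the sites at both junctions.

The payload is a synthetic deGFP coding sequence of roughly 680 bp. The automated annotation labels it as an EGFP-family variant derived from Aequorea victoria GFP, which is the annotation tool's closest match rather than a different reporter. It is preceded by the efficient ribosome binding site from bacteriophage T7 gene 10. Transcription is controlled by the P20_992 promoter, which the catalogue lists but the feature table does not annotate; it presumably lies immediately upstream of the RBS. This promoter is recognised by ECF20_992, an extracytoplasmic-function sigma factor from Pseudomonas fluorescens, so fluorescence is expected only when that sigma factor is supplied, for example from a second construct. The sigma factor itself is not encoded on this plasmid.

The table also flags short fragments of tetA and of the lambda phage O protein. These are probably non-functional remnants of the backbone's lineage, and neither represents a complete gene. No terminator is annotated, although one may be present. According to the record, the plasmid serves as a GFP readout of ECF20_992 activity, the kind of orthogonal sigma factor–promoter pair used to build and characterise synthetic gene circuits.
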