Features (pLannotate 1.2.2; 7 found; start..end, strand, type, name):
     41..63      +  RBS            RBS: efficient ribosome binding site from bacteriophage T7 gene 10 (Olins and Rangwala, 1989)
     73..744     +  CDS            (3-F)Tyr-EGFP: (3-F)Tyr-EGFP is a basic (constitutively fluorescent) green fluorescent protein published in 2004, derived from Aequorea victoria.
    805..984     +  CDS            tetA (fragment): TCR3_ECOLX - Experimental evidence at protein level: Swiss-Prot protein existence level 1. Resistance to tetracycline by an active tetracycline efflux. This is an energy-dependent process that decreases the accumulation of the antibiotic in whole cells. This protein functions as a metal- tetracycline/H(+) antiporter. From Escherichia coli. This protein is used as a marker in many commonly used cloning vectors, such as pBR322 and pACYC184.
   1105..1693    -  rep_origin     ori: high-copy-number ColE1/pMB1/pBR322/pUC origin of replication
   1864..2724    -  CDS            AmpR: β-lactamase; bla; confers resistance to ampicillin, carbenicillin, and related antibiotics
   2725..2829    -  promoter       AmpR promoter: bla
   2931..3182    +  CDS            O (fragment): VRPO_LAMBD - Protein inferred from homology: Swiss-Prot protein existence level 3. Necessary for the bidirectional replication of DNA. It interacts with the ori (origin of replication) region of the genome during the initiation of replication. From Escherichia phage lambda (Bacteriophage lambda).
>Addgene plasmid #97095 | P20_992-deGFP | addgene full sequence | sequence record 182432 | Addgene NGS Result
GTTGAACCCATCAGCTGCGTTCATCAGCGAAAGCAATAATTTTGTTTAACTTTAAGAAGGAGATATACAA
TGGAGCTTTTCACTGGCGTTGTTCCCATCCTGGTCGAGCTGGACGGCGACGTAAACGGCCACAAGTTCAG
CGTGTCCGGCGAGGGCGAGGGCGATGCCACCTACGGCAAGCTGACCCTGAAGTTCATCTGCACCACCGGC
AAGCTGCCCGTGCCCTGGCCCACCCTCGTGACTACCCTGACCTACGGCGTGCAGTGCTTCAGCCGCTACC
CCGACCACATGAAGCAGCACGACTTCTTCAAGTCCGCCATGCCCGAAGGCTACGTCCAGGAGCGCACCAT
CTTCTTCAAGGACGACGGCAACTACAAGACCCGCGCCGAGGTGAAGTTCGAGGGCGACACCCTGGTGAAC
CGCATCGATCTGAATGGCATCGACTTCAAGGAGGACGGCAACATCCTGGGGCACAAGCTGGAGTACAACT
ACAACAGCCACAACGTCTATATCATGGCCGACAAGCAGAAGAACGGCATCAAGGTGAACTTCAAGATCCG
CCACAACATCGAGGACGGCAGCGTGCAGCTCGCCGACCACTACCAGCAGAACACCCCCATCGGCGACGGC
CCCGTGCTGCTGCCCGACAACCACTACCTGAGCACCCAGTCCGCCCTGAGCAAAGACCCCAACGAGAAGC
GCGATCACATGGTCCTGCTGGAGTTCGTGACCGCCGCCGGGATCTAATGAACTAACGCATGAAAAGCCCC
CGGAAGATCACCTTCCGGGGGCTTTTTTATTGCGCCCTTGAGAGTCGGGCATTGTCTTCGCTCCTTCCGG
TGGGCGCGGGGCATGACTATCGTCGCCGCACTTATGACTGTGTTCTTTATCATGCAACTCGTAGGACAGG
TGCCGGCAGCGCTCTTCCGCTTCCTCGCTCACTGACTCGCTGCGCTCGGTCGTTCGGCTGCGGCGAGCGG
TATCAGCTCACTCAAAGGCGGTAATACGGTTATCCACAGAATCAGGGGATAACGCAGGAAAGAACATGTG
AGCAAAAGGCCAGCAAAAGGCCAGGAACCGTAAAAAGGCCGCGTTGCTGGCGTTTTTCCATAGGCTCCGC
CCCCCTGACGAGCATCACAAAAATCGACGCTCAAGTCAGAGGTGGCGAAACCCGACAGGACTATAAAGAT
ACCAGGCGTTTCCCCCTGGAAGCTCCCTCGTGCGCTCTCCTGTTCCGACCCTGCCGCTTACCGGATACCT
GTCCGCCTTTCTCCCTTCGGGAAGCGTGGCGCTTTCTCATAGCTCACGCTGTAGGTATCTCAGTTCGGTG
TAGGTCGTTCGCTCCAAGCTGGGCTGTGTGCACGAACCCCCCGTTCAGCCCGACCGCTGCGCCTTATCCG
GTAACTATCGTCTTGAGTCCAACCCGGTAAGACACGACTTATCGCCACTGGCAGCAGCCACTGGTAACAG
GATTAGCAGAGCGAGGTATGTAGGCGGTGCTACAGAGTTCTTGAAGTGGTGGCCTAACTACGGCTACACT
AGAAGAACAGTATTTGGTATCTGCGCTCTGCTGAAGCCAGTTACCTTCGGAAAAAGAGTTGGTAGCTCTT
GATCCGGCAAACAAACCACCGCTGGTAGCGGTGGTTTTTTTGTTTGCAAGCAGCAGATTACGCGCAGAAA
AAAAGGATCTCAAGAAGATCCTTTGATCTTTTCTACGGGGTCTGACGCTCAGTGGAACGAAAACTCACGT
TAAGGGATTTTGGTCATGAGATTATCAAAAAGGATCTTCACCTAGATCCTTTTAAATTAAAAATGAAGTT
TTAAATCAATCTAAAGTATATATGAGTAAACTTGGTCTGACAGTTACCAATGCTTAATCAGTGAGGCACC
TATCTCAGCGATCTGTCTATTTCGTTCATCCATAGTTGCCTGACTCCCCGTCGTGTAGATAACTACGATA
CGGGAGGGCTTACCATCTGGCCCCAGTGCTGCAATGATACCGCGTGACCCACGCTCACCGGCTCCAGATT
TATCAGCAATAAACCAGCCAGCCGGAAGGGCCGAGCGCAGAAGTGGTCCTGCAACTTTATCCGCCTCCAT
CCAGTCTATTAATTGTTGCCGGGAAGCTAGAGTAAGTAGTTCGCCAGTTAATAGTTTGCGCAACGTTGTT
GCCATTGCTACAGGCATCGTGGTGTCACGCTCGTCGTTTGGTATGGCTTCATTCAGCTCCGGTTCCCAAC
GATCAAGGCGAGTTGCATGATCCCCCATGTTGTGCAAAAAAGCGGTTAGCTCCTTCGGTCCTCCGATCGT
TGTCAGAAGTAAGTTGGCCGCAGTGTTATCACTCATGGTTATGGCAGCACTGCATAATTCTCTTACTGTC
ATGCCATCCGTAAGATGCTTTTCTGTGACTGGTGAGTACTCAACCAAGTCATTCTGAGAATAGTGTATGC
GGCGACCGAGTTGCTCTTGCCCGGCGTCAACACGGGATAATACCGCGCCACATAGCAGAACTTTAAAAGT
GCTCATCATTGGAAAACGTTCTTCGGGGCGAAAACTCTCAAGGATCTTACCGCTGTTGAGATCCAGTTCG
ATGTAACCCACTCGTGCACCCAACTGATCTTCAGCATCTTTTACTTTCACCAGCGTTTCTGGGTGAGCAA
AAACAGGAAGGCAAAATGCCGCAAAAAAGGGAATAAGGGCGACACGGAAATGTTGAATACTCATACTCTT
CCTTTTTCAATATTATTGAAGCATTTATCAGGGTTATTGTCTCATGAGCGGATACATATTTGAATGTATT
TAGAAAAATAAACAAATAGGGGTTCCGCGCACATTTCCCCGAAAAGTGCCACCTGACGTCTAAGAAACCA
TTATTATCATGACATTAACCTATAAAAATAGGCGTATCACGAGGCCCTTTCGTGTTCAAGAATTCTGGCG
AATCCTCTGACCAGCCAGAAAACGACCTTTCTGTGGTGAAACCGGATGCTGCAATTCAGAGCGCCAGCAA
GTGGGGGACAGCAGATGACCTGACCGCCGCAGAGTGGATGTTTGACATGGTGATGACTATCGCACCATCA
GCCAGAAAACCGAATTTTGCTGGGTGGGCTAACGATATCCGCCTGATGCGTGAACGTGACGGACGTAACG
AAGACAACCACGCATGCGCGGATAAAAATTTCATTTGCCCGCGACGGATTCCCCGCCCATCTATC
